Addgene plasmid #148076: pAc5.1B-lambdaN-HA-DmPAN2-G132EL133E-dsRNAres_Y
Purpose: Insect Expression of DmPAN2-G132EL133E-dsRNAres
Depositing lab: Elisa Izaurralde. Depositing organization: Max Planck Institute for Developmental Biology. Publication: An asymmetric PAN3 dimer recruits a single PAN2 exonuclease to mediate mRNA deadenylation and decay. Jonas S, Christie M, Peter D, Bhandari D, Loh B, Huntzinger E, Weichenrieder O, Izaurralde E. Nat Struct Mol Biol. 2014 Jul;21(7):599-608. doi: 10.1038/nsmb.2837. Epub 2014 Jun 1. PubMed 24880343.
Backbone
  Vector backbone: Unknown
  Vector type: Insect Expression
Growth in bacteria
  Bacterial resistance: Ampicillin, 100 μg/mL
  Growth temperature: 37°C
  Growth strain: DH5alpha
  Copy number: Low Copy
Gene/Insert
  Gene/Insert name: DmPAN2-G132EL133E-dsRNAres
  Species: D. melanogaster (fly)
  Entrez Gene: PAN2 (a.k.a. Dmel_CG8232, A1Z7K9, CG8232, Dmel\CG8232, Pan2, pan2)
  Cloning method: Unknown
Terms and licenses: Academic/Nonprofit Terms; Industry Terms: Not Available to Industry
Depositor comments: ORF extracted from NCBI: LP04771 Plasmids from this collection were made available to the research community and donated after the lab closed. Please note that the sequence provided by the depositing laboratory may be theoretical/predicted or based on Sanger sequencing results. There may be discrepancies between sequencing results obtained by Addgene and the depositor sequence. If an Addgene verified sequence is not available, please contact before placing your order to request that our lab fully sequence the plasmid.
How to cite: pAc5.1B-lambdaN-HA-DmPAN2-G132EL133E-dsRNAres_Y was a gift from Elisa Izaurralde (Addgene plasmid # 148076 ; http://n2t.net/addgene:148076 ; RRID:Addgene_148076)
