[The description below was written by a language model from this plasmid's Addgene catalogue record and pLannotate feature annotations shown in this document.]
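Description:
pAc5.1B-lambdaN-HA-DmPAN2-G132EL133E-dsRNAres_Y is a 9,185-nt insect expression plasmid for producing a tagged, mutant form of Drosophila melanogaster PAN2 in fly cells. The catalogue lists the backbone as unknown, although the name and the annotated parts point to a pAc5.1B-type vector. It is propagated in E. coli through a ColE1/pUC-type origin and selected with ampicillin via the β-lactamase gene and its own promoter. The record lists it as low copy even though the annotated origin is of the high-copy class. A tetracycline-resistance fragment and a short SV40 large T fragment are also annotated; both appear to be non-functional backbone remnants.

Expression is driven by the constitutive Drosophila actin 5C promoter. Downstream lies a single reading frame made up of a short fragment of bacteriophage lambda N protein, an HA epitope (annotated as a partial match to 3xHA, consistent with a single copy) and the PAN2 coding sequence, followed by an SV40 polyadenylation signal. A vector-derived V5 tag sits just after PAN2, but the record does not show whether it is translated or excluded by a stop codon. PAN2 is the catalytic subunit of the PAN2–PAN3 poly(A) nuclease complex that shortens mRNA poly(A) tails.

The lambda N peptide binds boxB RNA hairpins, so the fusion can be tethered to a boxB-containing reporter mRNA to test its effect on deadenylation and decay. The name indicates G132E and L133E substitutions and a dsRNA-resistant coding sequence. The latter is typically used to re-express a variant while the endogenous transcript is depleted by RNAi. The record does not state the functional consequence of the mutations, though the associated study concerns recruitment of PAN2 by a PAN3 dimer.
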