Features (pLannotate 1.2.2; 11 found; start..end, strand, type, name):
     56..2568    +  promoter       Ac5 promoter: Drosophila melanogaster actin 5C promoter
   2588..2653    +  CDS            N (fragment): REGN_LAMBD - Experimental evidence at protein level: Swiss-Prot protein existence level 1. Plays a role as a transcriptional antitermination factor that allows the virus to initiate its lytic phase. Activates expression of the delayed viral early genes by modifying host RNA polymerase (RNAP) into a form that is resistant to termination signals. This antitermination function requires the host NusA protein which serves to stabilize the interaction between antitermination protein N and host RNA polymerase. From Escherichia phage lambda (Bacteriophage lambda).
   2678..2704    +  CDS            3xHA (fragment): three tandem HA epitope tags
   2732..6454    +  CDS            PAN2: PAN2_DROME - Experimental evidence at protein level: Swiss-Prot protein existence level 1. Catalytic subunit of the poly(A)-nuclease (PAN) deadenylation complex, one of two cytoplasmic mRNA deadenylases involved in general and miRNA-mediated mRNA turnover. PAN specifically shortens poly(A) tails of RNA and the activity is stimulated by poly(A)-binding protein (PABP). PAN deadenylation is followed by rapid degradation of the shortened mRNA tails by the CCR4-NOT complex. Deadenylated mRNAs are then degraded by two alternative mechanisms, namely exosome-mediated 3'-5' exonucleolytic degradation,
   6470..6511    +  CDS            V5 tag: epitope tag from simian virus 5
   6611..6745    -  polyA_signal   SV40 poly(A) signal: SV40 polyadenylation signal
   6768..6852    -  CDS            large T antigen (fragment): large T antigen from SV40 (simian virus 40)
   6853..7323    +  CDS            TcR (fragment): tetracycline efflux protein; tet; confers resistance to tetracycline
   7367..7955    -  rep_origin     ori: high-copy-number ColE1/pMB1/pBR322/pUC origin of replication
   8126..8986    -  CDS            AmpR: β-lactamase; bla; confers resistance to ampicillin, carbenicillin, and related antibiotics
   8987..9091    -  promoter       AmpR promoter: bla
>Addgene plasmid #148076 | pAc5.1B-lambdaN-HA-DmPAN2-G132EL133E-dsRNAres_Y | depositor full sequence | sequence record 290523 | Full Sequence
CTTCAAGGAATTAATTCTATATTCTAAAAACACAAATGATACTTCTAAAAAAAATCATGAATGGCATCAA
CTCTGAATCAAATCTTTGCAGATGCACCTACTTCTCATTTCCACTGTCACATCATTTTTCCAGATCTCGC
TGCCTGTTATGTGGCCCACAAACCAAGACACGTTTTATGGCCATTAAAGCTGGCTGATCGTCGCCAAACA
CCAAATACATATCAATATGTACATTCGAGAAAGAAGCGATCAAAGAAGCGTCTTCGGGCGAGTAGGAGAA
TGCGGAGGAGAAGGAGAACGAGCTGATCTAGTATCTCTCCACAATCCAATGCCAACTGACCAACTGGCCA
TATTCGGAGCAATTTGAAGCCAATTTCCATCGCCTGGCGATCGCTCCATTCTTGGCTATATGTTTTTCAC
CGTTCCCGGGGCCATTTTCAAAGACTCGTCGGTAAGATAAGATTGTGTCACTCGCTGTCTCTCTTCATTT
GTCGAAGAATGCTGAGGAATTTCGCGATGACGTCGGCGAGTATTTTGAAGAATGAGAATAATTTGTATTT
ATACGAAAATCAGTTAGTGGAATTTTCTACAAAAACATGTTATCTATAGATAATTTTGTTGCAAAATATG
TTGACTATGACAAAGATTGTATGTATATACCTTTAATGTATTCTCATTTTCTTATGTATTTATAATGGCA
ATGATGATACTGATGATATTTTAAGATGATGCCAGACCACAGGCTGATTTCTGCGTCTTTTGCCGAACGC
AGTGCATGTGCGGTTGTTGTTTTTTGGAATAGTTTCAATTTTCGGACTGTCCGCTTTGATTTCAGTTTCT
TGGCTTATTCAAAAAGCAAAGTAAAGCCAAAAAAGCGAGATGGCAATACCAAATGCGGCAAAACGGTAGT
GGAAGGAAAGGGGTGCGGGGCAGCGGAAGGAAGGGTGGGGCGGGGCGTGGCGGGGTCTGTGGCTGGGCGC
GACGTCACCGACGTTGGAGCCACTCCTTTGACCATGTGTGCGTGTGTGTATTATTCGTGTCTCGCCACTC
GCCGGTTGTTTTTTTCTTTTTATCTCGCTCTCTCTAGCGCCATCTCGTACGCATGCTCAACGCACCGCAT
GTTGCCGTGTCCTTTATGCGTCATTTTGGCTCGAAATAGGCAATTATTTAAACAAAGATTAGTCAACGAA
AACGCTAAAATAAATAAGTCTACAATATGGTTACTTATTGCCATGTGTGTGCAGCCAACGATAGCAACAA
AAGCAACAACACAGTGGCTTTCCCTCTTTCACTTTTTGTTTGCAAGCGCGTGCGAGCAAGACGGCACGAC
CGGCAAACGCAATTACGCTGACAAAGAGCAGACGAAGTTTTGGCCGAAAAACATCAAGGCGCCTGATACG
AATGCATTTGCAATAACAATTGCGATATTTAATATTGTTTATGAAGCTGTTTGACTTCAAAACACACAAA
AAAAAAAATAAAACAAATTATTTGAAAGAGAATTAGGAATCGGACAGCTTATCGTTACGGGCTAACAGCA
CACCGAGACGAAATAGCTTACCTGACGTCACAGCCTCTGGAAGAACTGCCGCCAAGCAGAGAGAGAGAGA
AAAAGAGGGAGAGCAGCTTAGACCGCATGTGCTTGTGTGTGAGGCGTCTCTCTCTTCGTCTCCTGTTTGC
GCAAACGCATAGACTGCACTGAGAAAATCGATTACCTATTTTTTATGAATGAATATTTGCACTATTACTA
TTCAAAACTATTAAGATAGCAATCACATTCAATAGCCAAATACTATACCACCTGAGCGATGCAACGAAAT
GATCAATTTGAGCAAAAATGCTGCATATTTAGGACGGCATCATTATAGAAATGCTTCTTGCTGTGTACTT
TTCTCTCGTCTGGCAGCTGTTTCGCCGTTATTGTTAAAACCGGCTTAAGTTAGGTGTGTTTTCTACGACT
AGTGATGCCCCTACTAGAAGATGTGTGTTGCACAAATGTCCCTGAATAACCAATTTGAAGTGCAGATAGC
AGTAAACGTAAGCTAATATGAATATTATTTAACTGTAATGTTTTAATATCGCTGGACATTACTAATAAAC
CCACTATAAACACATGTACATATGTATGTTTTGGCATACAATGAGTAGTTGGGGAAAAAATGTGTAAAAG
CACCGTGACCATCACAGCATAAAGATAACCAGCTGAAGTATCGAATATGAGTAACCCCCAAATTGAATCA
CATGCCGCAACTGATAGGACCCATGGAAGTACACTCTTCATGGCGATATACAAGACACACACAAGCACGA
ACACCCAGTTGCGGAGGAAATTCTCCGTAAATGAAAACCCAATCGGCGAACAATTCATACCCATATATGG
TAAAAGTTTTGAACGCGACTTGAGAGCGGAGAGCATTGCGGCTGATAAGGTTTTAGCGCTAAGCGGGCTT
TATAAAACGGGCTGCGGGACCAGTTTTCATATCACTACCGTTTGAGTTCTTGTGCTGTGTGGATACTCCT
CCCGACACAAAGCCGCTCCATCAGCCAGCAGTCGTCTAATCCAGAGACCCCGGATCGGGGTACCAACATG
GACGCACAAACACGACGACGTGAGCGTCGCGCTGAGAAACAAGCTCAATGGAAAGCTGCAAACGGTGGAT
CTCCTCCACATATGGCTTACCCATACGATGTTCCAGATTACGCTCCTCCAAGCTTGAATTCTGCAGATAT
CATGGACTATGTCTACTGTGGAACGGATCCGATTGGAGCTAGCGAGGATATCCTGTCCGTGTACGATGCC
GGCAGTGCCCCCGGCAATGGTCATTTCAGCCCGTCCTTTAACGGCTTTAATATTGGAACGACGGACCCCG
AGTACGTCGAACTGGTCCCGGTCCTGGCTGATGGAGGTGAACATTTTGGAGTGAGCTCCGTCGCCTTTGA
TGATTATGAGGAATTGTTGTGGATGGGAAATCAAGGAGGACATGTGACCAGCTATTATACCAATAGCATG
CAAAAATATACCAGCTTCCAAGTGCATGCTACGGATATCGTCCGTGATATTAGCACGTTGGATAGCGGCG
TCTTGGCCCTGACCCAAACGAGCTTGCGCCACCAAATTCGTCGCGAGGAGCCGAAATTCACGTTTAAGAG
CAATAATATGAAAGAAATGGTCTCCATGTTGCAACTGTCGCCCCACCGCTTGGTGATGGCTGGCTTGCAA
GATGAACTGATTGATTTTGATTTGCGTACCCTGAAAGAGACGCGTATTGAACACGTCGGCGCTGGAGGCT
GTACCGTCTTGCGTAAAAACTCGCGCTACTTGTTCGCTGGAGATCAATTGGGCACCGTTACCCTGCGTGA
TTTGAATTCCTTGTCCGTGCAACATACCATTAAAACCCATACGAATATTCTGAGCGATTTTTCCGTGCAA
GGCAACTTGCTGATTAGTTGTGGCTACAGCGGAAGGCAAAATAACCTGGCCATCGACCGCTTCCTAATGG
TCTACGATCTGCGCATGCTGCGCCTGATCGCGCCCATTCAAGTGATGATTGATCCGCAGATGTTGAAGTT
CCTGCCATCGCTGACATCCCAACTGGCCGTCGTGTCCAGCTACGGCCAGGTTCAGCTGGTGGACACTGTG
GAGCTCAGCGAGCCGCGAGTATCCATGTACCAGATCAACACCAACGGCAGCCAGTGCCTCAGCTTCGACA
TTAGCTCCTCTTCACAGGCCATGGCATTTGGGGACCAGTCGGGCCACATCAACATGATTGCCGCTGTACA
AACGCCTCAGCCGCAGTTCAATCTCTACTCGCGAAGCACAGAGTTTGCGGACGTGGTGCCACAGCTGCCG
ATGGTCTCCATTACGGACACCAACTTTCCGCTATCGTCGGTCATGCTACCGCACTTGACGACGGGCACAC
AATGGTTCTCAGATTGGCCGGAGGAACTGCTGCGCTACCGCTACCACAGACCCAAGACCATTGATCCCGA
AGTGCTGAGCAACATGAAAATGCAGGGACCGATTGGATACTCGCCAAACCCACGCACCGCCCGTCGTAAT
CAAATTCCGTACGTGATTGAGCAGGGCGGCGTGTGCAGTCCGAACGGAAATGGAACTGCGGCGGCGACCA
AGGCGGAGAACGGTGTGAAAATCATTCCACGGCGGTATCGCAAAGTCGAGCTGAAGTACACGAAGCTGGG
CACCCAGGACTTTGACTTTGACCAGCATAATCAAACATGTTTCGCGGGGCTGGAGGCAACGCTACCGAAC
TCCTACTGCAATGCTATGCTACAGATTTTGTATTTCACCGACGCGCTTCGCGTGAAGCTGCTGGAGCATT
CGTGCATCAAGGAGTTTTGCCTGTCCTGCGAACTAGGGTTCCTCTTCAACATGCTGGATAAAAGTACCGC
TTCTTCACCTTGCCAGGCCAGCAATTTCCTGCGATCTTTCCGCACTGTGCCAGAGGCCTCGGCACTGGGA
TTGATTCTCACCGACCGCTCATCGAACGTCAATCTAATATCGCTGATACAGAACTGGAACCGATTCATTT
TGCATCAAATGCATTACGAAATATTCGATTCTAGCAAGAACGCATCCACCTACAGCGGATCTGTGCAAAC
ATCAACGAACGCGGAAAACGCGGGCTCTTCAGAAACAAGTGGCTCCTCGGACCTTTACGATTCCATAAGT
GATGAGAACTCCAAGGAGGACGATCGGGAACGCAGTAAGATCAACGCAGAAACTGACATCAGTAAGATCT
TTGGGACCAAGCAAATCTGTATAAACCGCTGCATCAAATGCCAAGAAGAGAAGATAAAGGAAAGCATTCT
ACTTGCCTGCAATTTGTCGTATCCCAACCACATCAAAGATAGTGATCAGTATTTCAACTTTGGCACCATT
TTGAAGCGATCTCTCAGCTCCGAGAAGAGTATTCAGGCCTTCTGCGAGAGATGTAAGAAGTTTTCGCCAA
CCAATCAGAGCGTGAAGGTGACTTCGCTTCCGCAAATTCTGTCCATTAACTGTGGCCTCAACAACGAAAA
AGACATTACCTTCCTGAAGCGCCAGCTCAATCGCTGCAGCGAAAAGACGACTGTTGATGCGGCCGCTTCC
TTGAGCACAAGCAAGCCGTGTCGATATGGAGCCAACTGTTCGCGAAGTGACTGCCATTTCATGCATCCGG
ATCGAAAATCTCCATCGCACACAAGCCAACCGAATGCTGTCAACAATTCTCCCAATGGACGCCAAAAGTC
CTGGTTTCCCCTTACATTTACTATGGGCATCAATGACCAAGGTGAGGTGCAGGTGCAAACTCAATCAGAT
GCAAGCAGTGGCAAATCGGAACAGGAGGAGGAAACGGAAAAGCCACCAACAAAGGGCTTGGACAACAATC
GGATGTACGCGCTGCATGCCGTGGTGTGCCAAGTCGATGATGGTACCCAAAAGAACTTGGTATCGTTGAT
AAATGTGCAGCGGCCATACCACACCATGAAACTGGCTGAATCTGCAGATGACCCTCAGAGTCAATGGTAT
ATTTTTAATGATTTTAGCATATCGCCCGTTTCGCCACAAGAATCGGTATGGTTCACATTGGATTGGAAAG
TTCCTTGCATACTCTTCTACAGACACGTAGAGGATGACTCTGAGTCTGCTAGTACTACTAGCTCGACCGT
CACGGAAAGTGAAGAAACCATTCCATCAGAGAGCAGCAGCGGCTCGCCAACAAATCTATCCAACCCTTTT
CTAGAGGAAATTGTGAGTCCTATGCTAGGCAACTTAAGTGCAGACGCCACGCTGCAGCCCCTGCAGTCAG
ATGAAATGCCGCAGTCGGGTGATCTGGTCGCAATGGATGCCGAGTTCGTTACCCTAAATCCAGAGGAAAA
TGAGATTCGCCCGGATGGCAAAACGGCGACCATTAAGCCATGCCACATGAGTGTGGCCCGGATTTCATGT
ATACGAGGACAAGGCCCGGCTGAAGGAGTTCCATTCATGGACGATTACATATCCACCCAGGAGAAGGTCG
TGGACTACCTAACTCAGTTCTCGGGAATCAAGCCTGGCGACTTGGACGCTAACTTCAGCAAAAAGCGACT
GACTGCCTTGAAGTACTCATACCAGAAATTAAAATACCTCGTTGACGTAGGAGTAATATTTGTCGGACAT
GGTCTGAAGAACGACTTTAGGGTCATAAACATCTATGTACCGTCGGAGCAGATAATAGATACGGTGCACC
TGTTTCACATGCCACATCATCGCATGGTTTCCCTAAGATTTCTAGCCTGGCATTTCTTGGGTACTAAGAT
TCAGTCCGAGACGCACGACTCCATCGAAGATGCACGGACCACTCTGCAGCTCTACAAGCACTATTTGAAG
CTGCAGGAGGAGAAGAAGTTTGCCAACGCTCTCAAGAATCTTTACGAACGCGGAAAGCAGCTGCAGTGGA
AGGTTCCAGAGGACTGACCGCGGTTCGAAGGTAAGCCTATCCCTAACCCTCTCCTCGGTCTCGATTCTAC
GCGTACCGGTCATCATCACCATCACCATTGAGTTTAAACCCGCTGATCAGCCTCGACTGTGCCTTCTAAG
GCCTGAGCTCGCTGATCAGCCTCGATCGAGGATCCAGACATGATAAGATACATTGATGAGTTTGGACAAA
CCACAACTAGAATGCAGTGAAAAAAATGCTTTATTTGTGAAATTTGTGATGCTATTGCTTTATTTGTAAC
CATTATAAGCTGCAATAAACAAGTTAACAACAACAATTGCATTCATTTTATGTTTCAGGTTCAGGGGGAG
GTGTGGGAGGTTTTTTAAAGCAAGTAAAACCTCTACAAATGTGGTATGGCTGATTATGATCAGTCGACCG
ATGCCCTTGAGAGCCTTCAACCCAGTCAGCTCCTTCCGGTGGGCGCGGGGCATGACTATCGTCGCCGCAC
TTATGACTGTCTTCTTTATCATGCAACTCGTAGGACAGGTGCCGGCAGCGCTCTGGGTCATTTTCGGCGA
GGACCGCTTTCGCTGGAGCGCGACGATGATCGGCCTGTCGCTTGCGGTATTCGGAATCTTGCACGCCCTC
GCTCAAGCCTTCGTCACTGGTCCCGCCACCAAACGTTTCGGCGAGAAGCAGGCCATTATCGCCGGCATGG
CGGCCGACGCGCTGGGCTACGTCTTGCTGGCGTTCGCGACGCGAGGCTGGATGGCCTTCCCCATTATGAT
TCTTCTCGCTTCCGGCGGCATCGGGATGCCCGCGTTGCAGGCCATGCTGTCCAGGCAGGTAGATGACGAC
CATCAGGGACAGCTTCAAGGATCGCTCGCGGCTCTTACCAGCCAGCAAAAGGCCAGGAACCGTAAAAAGG
CCGCGTTGCTGGCGTTTTTCCATAGGCTCCGCCCCCCTGACGAGCATCACAAAAATCGACGCTCAAGTCA
GAGGTGGCGAAACCCGACAGGACTATAAAGATACCAGGCGTTTCCCCCTGGAAGCTCCCTCGTGCGCTCT
CCTGTTCCGACCCTGCCGCTTACCGGATACCTGTCCGCCTTTCTCCCTTCGGGAAGCGTGGCGCTTTCTC
AATGCTCACGCTGTAGGTATCTCAGTTCGGTGTAGGTCGTTCGCTCCAAGCTGGGCTGTGTGCACGAACC
CCCCGTTCAGCCCGACCGCTGCGCCTTATCCGGTAACTATCGTCTTGAGTCCAACCCGGTAAGACACGAC
TTATCGCCACTGGCAGCAGCCACTGGTAACAGGATTAGCAGAGCGAGGTATGTAGGCGGTGCTACAGAGT
TCTTGAAGTGGTGGCCTAACTACGGCTACACTAGAAGGACAGTATTTGGTATCTGCGCTCTGCTGAAGCC
AGTTACCTTCGGAAAAAGAGTTGGTAGCTCTTGATCCGGCAAACAAACCACCGCTGGTAGCGGTGGTTTT
TTTGTTTGCAAGCAGCAGATTACGCGCAGAAAAAAAGGATCTCAAGAAGATCCTTTGATCTTTTCTACGG
GGTCTGACGCTCAGTGGAACGAAAACTCACGTTAAGGGATTTTGGTCATGAGATTATCAAAAAGGATCTT
CACCTAGATCCTTTTAAATTAAAAATGAAGTTTTAAATCAATCTAAAGTATATATGAGTAAACTTGGTCT
GACAGTTACCAATGCTTAATCAGTGAGGCACCTATCTCAGCGATCTGTCTATTTCGTTCATCCATAGTTG
CCTGACTCCCCGTCGTGTAGATAACTACGATACGGGAGGGCTTACCATCTGGCCCCAGTGCTGCAATGAT
ACCGCGAGACCCACGCTCACCGGCTCCAGATTTATCAGCAATAAACCAGCCAGCCGGAAGGGCCGAGCGC
AGAAGTGGTCCTGCAACTTTATCCGCCTCCATCCAGTCTATTAATTGTTGCCGGGAAGCTAGAGTAAGTA
GTTCGCCAGTTAATAGTTTGCGCAACGTTGTTGCCATTGCTGCAGGCATCGTGGTGTCACGCTCGTCGTT
TGGTATGGCTTCATTCAGCTCCGGTTCCCAACGATCAAGGCGAGTTACATGATCCCCCATGTTGTGCAAA
AAAGCGGTTAGCTCCTTCGGTCCTCCGATCGTTGTCAGAAGTAAGTTGGCCGCAGTGTTATCACTCATGG
TTATGGCAGCACTGCATAATTCTCTTACTGTCATGCCATCCGTAAGATGCTTTTCTGTGACTGGTGAGTA
CTCAACCAAGTCATTCTGAGAATAGTGTATGCGGCGACCGAGTTGCTCTTGCCCGGCGTCAACACGGGAT
AATACCGCGCCACATAGCAGAACTTTAAAAGTGCTCATCATTGGAAAACGTTCTTCGGGGCGAAAACTCT
CAAGGATCTTACCGCTGTTGAGATCCAGTTCGATGTAACCCACTCGTGCACCCAACTGATCTTCAGCATC
TTTTACTTTCACCAGCGTTTCTGGGTGAGCAAAAACAGGAAGGCAAAATGCCGCAAAAAAGGGAATAAGG
GCGACACGGAAATGTTGAATACTCATACTCTTCCTTTTTCAATATTATTGAAGCATTTATCAGGGTTATT
GTCTCATGAGCGGATACATATTTGAATGTATTTAGAAAAATAAACAAATAGGGGTTCCGCGCACATTTCC
CCGAAAAGTGCCACCTGACGTCTAAGAAACCATTATTATCATGACATTAACCTATAAAAATAGGCGTATC
ACGAGGCCCTTTCGT
